Addgene plasmid #203992: pMRMTK-clo22
Purpose: Cloning plasmid containing the Hro ES3 insert with a chloramphenicol resistance marker
Depositing lab: Nathan Crook. Depositing organization: North Carolina State University. Publication: Engineering the Maize Root Microbiome: A Rapid MoClo Toolkit and Identification of Potential Bacterial Chassis for Studying Plant-Microbe Interactions. van Schaik J, Li Z, Cheadle J, Crook N. ACS Synth Biol. 2023 Oct 20;12(10):3030-3040. doi: 10.1021/acssynbio.3c00371. Epub 2023 Sep 15. PubMed 37712562.
Backbone
  Vector backbone: R6Kγ origin of replication, oriT & chloramphenicol resistance gene
  Backbone size w/o insert (bp): 1607
  Total vector size (bp): 1733
  Vector type: Plant Expression
Growth in bacteria
  Bacterial resistance: Chloramphenicol, 25 μg/mL
  Growth temperature: 37°C
  Growth strain: Pir1
  Copy number: Low Copy
Gene/Insert
  Gene/Insert name: Hro ES3
  Insert size (bp): 126
  Promoter: Hro ES3
  Cloning method: Restriction Enzyme; 5′ cloning site BsaI (not destroyed); 3′ cloning site BsaI (not destroyed)
  Sequencing primers: 5′ gtaacgcactgagaagcccttagag; 3′ CCTGCCACTCATCGCAGTACTG
Terms and licenses: Academic/Nonprofit Terms; Industry Terms: Not Available to Industry
Depositor comments: Please visit https://www.biorxiv.org/content/10.1101/2023.06.05.543168v1 for bioRxiv preprint.
How to cite: pMRMTK-clo22 was a gift from Nathan Crook (Addgene plasmid # 203992 ; http://n2t.net/addgene:203992 ; RRID:Addgene_203992)
