[The description below was written by a language model from this plasmid's Addgene catalogue record and pLannotate feature annotations shown in this document.]
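Description:
pMRMTK-clo22 is a small (about 1.7 kb) part-storage cloning plasmid from a modular cloning (MoClo) toolkit built for engineering bacteria of the maize root microbiome. Although the catalogue lists the vector type as plant expression, every element in the record is bacterial, and the plasmid is best read as a Golden Gate part donor rather than an expression vector in its own right. The minimal backbone of roughly 1.6 kb carries an R6K γ origin of replication, which fires only when the R6K initiator protein pi is supplied in trans. The plasmid is therefore maintained at low copy in a pir-positive E. coli host such as Pir1 and cannot replicate in strains lacking pi. Selection is by chloramphenicol, through a chloramphenicol acetyltransferase gene driven by its native cat promoter. An incP origin of transfer, with an adjoining traJ fragment, allows the plasmid to be mobilised by conjugation when transfer functions are supplied by a helper.

The payload is a 126 bp insert named Hro ES3, which the record also enters in the promoter field, indicating a short regulatory or promoter part. The record does not describe its origin or function further, and the automated annotation did not recognise any feature in that region. The insert is flanked by BsaI sites that are retained after cloning, so the part can be released by Type IIS digestion and assembled with other toolkit parts into higher-order constructs. A phage T7 early transcription terminator lies just after the insert region, presumably insulating the backbone from read-through transcription.
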