Features (pLannotate 1.2.2; 6 found; start..end, strand, type, name):
    117..144     +  terminator     T7Te terminator: phage T7 early transcription terminator
    165..824     -  CDS            CmR: chloramphenicol acetyltransferase; cat; confers resistance to chloramphenicol
    825..927     -  promoter       cat promoter: promoter of the E. coli cat gene encoding chloramphenicol acetyltransferase
   1087..1196    +  oriT           oriT: incP origin of transfer
   1229..1274    +  CDS            traJ (fragment): oriT-recognizing protein; traJ
   1311..1699    +  rep_origin     R6K γ ori: γ replication origin from E. coli plasmid R6K; requires the R6K initiator protein pi for replication
>Addgene plasmid #203992 | pMRMTK-clo22 | addgene full sequence | sequence record 405175 | Addgene NGS Result
AATACATTTAAAAAATAAAGTATACATATAAAAACCTATTCAGTAGAATCAGCCGCATCAGGCAACGACC
ATTCAATCAAAAAGAGGAGGCAGGCAACATTACGAGACCTCACACTGGCTCACCTTCGGGTGGGCCTTTC
TGCGTTTATACCTAGGAGTCAAAATTACTCCCCGCCCTGCCACTCATCGCAGTACTGTTGTAATTCATTA
AGCATTCTACCGACATGGAAGCCATCACAAACGGCATGATGAACCTGAATCGCCAGCGGCATCAGCACCT
TGTCGCCTTGCGTATAATATTTGCCCATGGTGAAAACGGGGGCGAAGAAGTTGTCCATATTGGCCACGTT
TAAATCAAAACTGGTGAAACTCACCCAGGGATTGGCTGAGACGAAAAACATATTCTCAATAAACCCTTTA
GGGAAATAGGCCAGGTTTTCACCGTAACACGCCACATCTTGCGAATATATGTGTAGAAACTGCCGGAAAT
CGTCGTGGTATTCACTCCAGAGCGATGAAAACGTTTCAGTTTGCTCATGGAAAACGGTGTAACAAGGGTG
AACACTATCCCATATCACCAGCTCACCGTCTTTCATTGCCATACGGAATTCCGGATGAGCATTCATCAGG
CGGGCAAGAATGTGAATAAAGGCCGGATAAAACTTGTGCTTATTTTTCTTTACGGTCTTTAAAAAGGCCG
TAATATCCAGCTGAACGGTCTGGTTATAGGTACATTGAGCAACTGACTGAAATGCCTCAAAATGTTCTTT
ACGATGCCATTGGGATATATCAACGGTGGTATATCCAGTGATTTTTTTCTCCATTTTAGCTTCCTTAGCT
CCTGAAAATCTCGATAACTCAAAAAATACGCCCGGTAGTGATCTTATTTCATTATGGTGAAAGTTGGAAC
CTCTTACGTGCCGATCAGTCAATTCGAGGGGGATCAATTCCGTTTTCCGCTGCATAACCCTGCTTCGGGG
TCATTATAGCGATTTTTTCGGTATATCCATCCTTTTTCGCACGATATACAGGATTTTGCCAAAGGGTTCG
TGTAGACTTTCCTTGGTGTATCCAACGGCGTCAGCCGGGCAGGATAGGTGAAGTAGGCCCACCCGCGAGC
GGGTGTTCCTTCTTCACTGTCCCTTATTCGCACCTGGCGGTGCTCAACGGGAATCCTGCTCTGCGAGGCT
GGCCGGCTACCGCCGGCGTAACAGATGAGGGCAAGCGGATGGCTGATGAAACCAAGCCAACCAGGAAGGG
CAGCCCACCTATCACGGAATTGATCCGGCCACGATGCGTCCGGCGTAGAGGATCTGAAGATCAGCAGTTC
AACCTGTTGATAGTACGTACTAAGCTCTCATGTTTCACGTACTAAGCTCTCATGTTTAACGTACTAAGCT
CTCATGTTTAACGAACTAAACCCTCATGGCTAACGTACTAAGCTCTCATGGCTAACGTACTAAGCTCTCA
TGTTTCACGTACTAAGCTCTCATGTTTGAACAATAAAATTAATATAAATCAGCAACTTAAATAGCCTCTA
AGGTTTTAAGTTTTATAAGAAAAAAAAGAATATATAAGGCTTTTAAAGCTTTTAAGGTTTAACGGTTGTG
GACAACAAGCCAGGGATGTAACGCACTGAGAAGCCCTTAGAGCCTCTCAAAGCAATTTTGAGTGACACAG
GAACACTTAACGGCTGACATGGGGGTCTCGGAGACATCTATATATTTAATTATG
